>Addgene plasmid #127874 | CMV-OMM-GCaMP6f | addgene full sequence | sequence record 250063 | Addgene NGS Result
GTAGTGAGGAGGCTTTTTTGGAGGCCTAGGCTTTTGCAAAAAGCTCCCGGGAGCTTGTATATCCATTTTC
GGATCTGATCAAGAGACAGGATGAGGATCGTTTCGCATGATTGAACAAGATGGATTGCACGCAGGTTCTC
CGGCCGCTTGGGTGGAGAGGCTATTCGGCTATGACTGGGCACAACAGACAATCGGCTGCTCTGATGCCGC
CGTGTTCCGGCTGTCAGCGCAGGGGCGCCCGGTTCTTTTTGTCAAGACCGACCTGTCCGGTGCCCTGAAT
GAACTGCAGGACGAGGCAGCGCGGCTATCGTGGCTGGCCACGACGGGCGTTCCTTGCGCAGCTGTGCTCG
ACGTTGTCACTGAAGCGGGAAGGGACTGGCTGCTATTGGGCGAAGTGCCGGGGCAGGATCTCCTGTCATC
TCACCTTGCTCCTGCCGAGAAAGTATCCATCATGGCTGATGCAATGCGGCGGCTGCATACGCTTGATCCG
GCTACCTGCCCATTCGACCACCAAGCGAAACATCGCATCGAGCGAGCACGTACTCGGATGGAAGCCGGTC
TTGTCGATCAGGATGATCTGGACGAAGAGCATCAGGGGCTCGCGCCAGCCGAACTGTTCGCCAGGCTCAA
GGCGCGCATGCCCGACGGCGAGGATCTCGTCGTGACCCATGGCGATGCCTGCTTGCCGAATATCATGGTG
GAAAATGGCCGCTTTTCTGGATTCATCGACTGTGGCCGGCTGGGTGTGGCGGACCGCTATCAGGACATAG
CGTTGGCTACCCGTGATATTGCTGAAGAGCTTGGCGGCGAATGGGCTGACCGCTTCCTCGTGCTTTACGG
TATCGCCGCTCCCGATTCGCAGCGCATCGCCTTCTATCGCCTTCTTGACGAGTTCTTCTGAGCGGGACTC
TGGGGTTCGAAATGACCGACCAAGCGACGCCCAACCTGCCATCACGAGATTTCGATTCCACCGCCGCCTT
CTATGAAAGGTTGGGCTTCGGAATCGTTTTCCGGGACGCCGGCTGGATGATCCTCCAGCGCGGGGATCTC
ATGCTGGAGTTCTTCGCCCACCCCAACTTGTTTATTGCAGCTTATAATGGTTACAAATAAAGCAATAGCA
TCACAAATTTCACAAATAAAGCATTTTTTTCACTGCATTCTAGTTGTGGTTTGTCCAAACTCATCAATGT
ATCTTATCATGTCTGTATACCGTCGACCTCTAGCTAGAGCTTGGCGTAATCATGGTCATAGCTGTTTCCT
GTGTGAAATTGTTATCCGCTCACAATTCCACACAACATACGAGCCGGAAGCATAAAGTGTAAAGCCTGGG
GTGCCTAATGAGTGAGCTAACTCACATTAATTGCGTTGCGCTCACTGCCCGCTTTCCAGTCGGGAAACCT
GTCGTGCCAGCTGCATTAATGAATCGGCCAACGCGCGGGGAGAGGCGGTTTGCGTATTGGGCGCTCTTCC
GCTTCCTCGCTCACTGACTCGCTGCGCTCGGTCGTTCGGCTGCGGCGAGCGGTATCAGCTCACTCAAAGG
CGGTAATACGGTTATCCACAGAATCAGGGGATAACGCAGGAAAGAACATGTGAGCAAAAGGCCAGCAAAA
GGCCAGGAACCGTAAAAAGGCCGCGTTGCTGGCGTTTTTCCATAGGCTCCGCCCCCCTGACGAGCATCAC
AAAAATCGACGCTCAAGTCAGAGGTGGCGAAACCCGACAGGACTATAAAGATACCAGGCGTTTCCCCCTG
GAAGCTCCCTCGTGCGCTCTCCTGTTCCGACCCTGCCGCTTACCGGATACCTGTCCGCCTTTCTCCCTTC
GGGAAGCGTGGCGCTTTCTCATAGCTCACGCTGTAGGTATCTCAGTTCGGTGTAGGTCGTTCGCTCCAAG
CTGGGCTGTGTGCACGAACCCCCCGTTCAGCCCGACCGCTGCGCCTTATCCGGTAACTATCGTCTTGAGT
CCAACCCGGTAAGACACGACTTATCGCCACTGGCAGCAGCCACTGGTAACAGGATTAGCAGAGCGAGGTA
TGTAGGCGGTGCTACAGAGTTCTTGAAGTGGTGGCCTAACTACGGCTACACTAGAAGAACAGTATTTGGT
ATCTGCGCTCTGCTGAAGCCAGTTACCTTCGGAAAAAGAGTTGGTAGCTCTTGATCCGGCAAACAAACCA
CCGCTGGTAGCGGTGGTTTTTTTGTTTGCAAGCAGCAGATTACGCGCAGAAAAAAAGGATCTCAAGAAGA
TCCTTTGATCTTTTCTACGGGGTCTGACGCTCAGTGGAACGAAAACTCACGTTAAGGGATTTTGGTCATG
AGATTATCAAAAAGGATCTTCACCTAGATCCTTTTAAATTAAAAATGAAGTTTTAAATCAATCTAAAGTA
TATATGAGTAAACTTGGTCTGACAGTTACCAATGCTTAATCAGTGAGGCACCTATCTCAGCGATCTGTCT
ATTTCGTTCATCCATAGTTGCCTGACTCCCCGTCGTGTAGATAACTACGATACGGGAGGGCTTACCATCT
GGCCCCAGTGCTGCAATGATACCGCGAGACCCACGCTCACCGGCTCCAGATTTATCAGCAATAAACCAGC
CAGCCGGAAGGGCCGAGCGCAGAAGTGGTCCTGCAACTTTATCCGCCTCCATCCAGTCTATTAATTGTTG
CCGGGAAGCTAGAGTAAGTAGTTCGCCAGTTAATAGTTTGCGCAACGTTGTTGCCATTGCTACAGGCATC
GTGGTGTCACGCTCGTCGTTTGGTATGGCTTCATTCAGCTCCGGTTCCCAACGATCAAGGCGAGTTACAT
GATCCCCCATGTTGTGCAAAAAAGCGGTTAGCTCCTTCGGTCCTCCGATCGTTGTCAGAAGTAAGTTGGC
CGCAGTGTTATCACTCATGGTTATGGCAGCACTGCATAATTCTCTTACTGTCATGCCATCCGTAAGATGC
TTTTCTGTGACTGGTGAGTACTCAACCAAGTCATTCTGAGAATAGTGTATGCGGCGACCGAGTTGCTCTT
GCCCGGCGTCAATACGGGATAATACCGCGCCACATAGCAGAACTTTAAAAGTGCTCATCATTGGAAAACG
TTCTTCGGGGCGAAAACTCTCAAGGATCTTACCGCTGTTGAGATCCAGTTCGATGTAACCCACTCGTGCA
CCCAACTGATCTTCAGCATCTTTTACTTTCACCAGCGTTTCTGGGTGAGCAAAAACAGGAAGGCAAAATG
CCGCAAAAAAGGGAATAAGGGCGACACGGAAATGTTGAATACTCATACTCTTCCTTTTTCAATATTATTG
AAGCATTTATCAGGGTTATTGTCTCATGAGCGGATACATATTTGAATGTATTTAGAAAAATAAACAAATA
GGGGTTCCGCGCACATTTCCCCGAAAAGTGCCACCTGACGTCGACGGATCGGGAGATCTCCCGATCCCCT
ATGGTGCACTCTCAGTACAATCTGCTCTGATGCCGCATAGTTAAGCCAGTATCTGCTCCCTGCTTGTGTG
TTGGAGGTCGCTGAGTAGTGCGCGAGCAAAATTTAAGCTACAACAAGGCAAGGCTTGACCGACAATTGCA
TGAAGAATCTGCTTAGGGTTAGGCGTTTTGCGCTGCTTCGCGATGTACGGGCCAGATATACGCGTTGACA
TTGATTATTGACTAGTTATTAATAGTAATCAATTACGGGGTCATTAGTTCATAGCCCATATATGGAGTTC
CGCGTTACATAACTTACGGTAAATGGCCCGCCTGGCTGACCGCCCAACGACCCCCGCCCATTGACGTCAA
TAATGACGTATGTTCCCATAGTAACGCCAATAGGGACTTTCCATTGACGTCAATGGGTGGAGTATTTACG
GTAAACTGCCCACTTGGCAGTACATCAAGTGTATCATATGCCAAGTACGCCCCCTATTGACGTCAATGAC
GGTAAATGGCCCGCCTGGCATTATGCCCAGTACATGACCTTATGGGACTTTCCTACTTGGCAGTACATCT
ACGTATTAGTCATCGCTATTACCATGGTGATGCGGTTTTGGCAGTACATCAATGGGCGTGGATAGCGGTT
TGACTCACGGGGATTTCCAAGTCTCCACCCCATTGACGTCAATGGGAGTTTGTTTTGGCACCAAAATCAA
CGGGACTTTCCAAAATGTCGTAACAACTCCGCCCCATTGACGCAAATGGGCGGTAGGCGTGTACGGTGGG
AGGTCTATATAAGCAGAGCTCTCTGGCTAACTAGAGAACCCACTGCTTACTGGCTTATCGAAATTAATAC
GACTCACTATAGGGAGACCCAAGCTGGCTAGCGTTTAAACTTAAGCTTGGTACCGAGCTCGGATCCGCCA
CCATGGTGGGAAGAAACTCTGCTATCGCCGCTGGCGTTTGTGGCGCTCTGTTCATCGGCTACTGCATCTA
CTTCGACAGAAAGAGAAGAAGCGACCCCAACACCGGTAAGACCTACTGCTACTACAGCAGCAAGCTTATG
GGTTCTCATCATCATCATCATCATGGTATGGCTAGCATGACTGGTGGACAGCAAATGGGTCGGGATCTGT
ACGACGATGACGATAAGGATCTCGCCACCATGGTCGACTCATCACGTCGTAAGTGGAATAAGACAGGTCA
CGCAGTCAGAGCTATAGGTCGGCTGAGCTCACTCGAGAACGTCTATATCAAGGCCGACAAGCAGAAGAAC
GGCATCAAGGCGAACTTCAAGATCCGCCACAACATCGAGGACGGCGGCGTGCAGCTCGCCTACCACTACC
AGCAGAACACCCCCATCGGCGACGGCCCCGTGCTGCTGCCCGACAACCACTACCTGAGCGTGCAGTCCAA
ACTTTCGAAAGACCCCAACGAGAAGCGCGATCACATGGTCCTGCTGGAGTTCGTGACCGCCGCCGGGATC
ACTCTCGGCATGGACGAGCTGTACAAGGGCGGTACCGGAGGGAGCATGGTGAGCAAGGGCGAGGAGCTGT
TCACCGGGGTGGTGCCCATCCTGGTCGAGCTGGACGGCGACGTAAACGGCCACAAGTTCAGCGTGTCCGG
CGAGGGTGAGGGCGATGCCACCTACGGCAAGCTGACCCTGAAGTTCATCTGCACCACCGGCAAGCTGCCC
GTGCCCTGGCCCACCCTCGTGACCACCCTGACCTACGGCGTGCAGTGCTTCAGCCGCTACCCCGACCACA
TGAAGCAGCACGACTTCTTCAAGTCCGCCATGCCCGAAGGCTACATCCAGGAGCGCACCATCTTCTTCAA
GGACGACGGCAACTACAAGACCCGCGCCGAGGTGAAGTTCGAGGGCGACACCCTGGTGAACCGCATCGAG
CTGAAGGGCATCGACTTCAAGGAGGACGGCAACATCCTGGGGCACAAGCTGGAGTACAACCTGCCGGACC
AACTGACTGAAGAGCAGATCGCAGAATTTAAAGAGGAATTCTCCCTATTTGACAAGGACGGGGATGGGAC
AATAACAACCAAGGAGCTGGGGACGGTGATGCGGTCTCTGGGGCAGAACCCCACAGAAGCAGAGCTGCAG
GACATGATCAATGAAGTAGATGCCGACGGTGACGGCACAATCGACTTCCCTGAGTTCCTGACAATGATGG
CAAGAAAAATGAAATACAGGGACACGGAAGAAGAAATTAGAGAAGCGTTCGGTGTGTTTGATAAGGATGG
CAATGGCTACATCAGTGCAGCAGAGCTTCGCCACGTGATGACAAACCTTGGAGAGAAGTTAACAGATGAA
GAGGTTGATGAAATGATCAGGGAAGCAGACATCGATGGGGATGGTCAGGTAAACTACGAAGAGTTTGTAC
AAATGATGACAGCGAAGTGAAAGCTGATATCCAGCACAGTGGCGGCCGCTCGAGTCTAGAGGGCCCGTTT
AAACCCGCTGATCAGCCTCGACTGTGCCTTCTAGTTGCCAGCCATCTGTTGTTTGCCCCTCCCCCGTGCC
TTCCTTGACCCTGGAAGGTGCCACTCCCACTGTCCTTTCCTAATAAAATGAGGAAATTGCATCGCATTGT
CTGAGTAGGTGTCATTCTATTCTGGGGGGTGGGGTGGGGCAGGACAGCAAGGGGGAGGATTGGGAAGACA
ATAGCAGGCATGCTGGGGATGCGGTGGGCTCTATGGCTTCTGAGGCGGAAAGAACCAGCTGGGGCTCTAG
GGGGTATCCCC
[124 nt withheld, positions 6172-6295]
C
[91 nt withheld, positions 6297-6387]
A
[49 nt withheld, positions 6389-6437]
CCTTTGACGTTGGAGTCCACGTTCTTT
[37 nt withheld, positions 6465-6501]
ACCCTATCTCGGTCTATTCTTTTGATTTATAAGGGATTTTGCCGATTTCGGCCTATTGGTTAAAAAATGA
GCTGATTTAACAAAAATTTAACGCGAATTAATTCTGTGGAATGTGTGTCAGTTAGGGTGTGGAAAGTCCC
CAGGCTCCCCAGCAGGCAGAAGTATGCAAAGCATGCATCTCAATTAGTCAGCAACCAGGTGTGGAAAGTC
CCCAGGCTCCCCAGCAGGCAGAAGTATGCAAAGCATGCATCTCAATTAGTCAGCAACCATAGTCCCGCCC
CTAACTCCGCCCATCCCGCCCCTAACTCCGCCCAGTTCCGCCCATTCTCCGCCCCATGGCTGACTAATTT
TTTTTATTTATGCAGAGGCCGAGGCCGCCTCTGCCTCTGAGCTATTCCAGAA
Features (pLannotate 1.2.2; 21 found; start..end, strand, type, name):
    107..898     +  CDS            neo: KKA2_KLEPN - Also known as kan, nptII. Experimental evidence at protein level: Swiss-Prot protein existence level 1. Resistance to kanamycin, neomycin, paromomycin, ribostamycin, butirosin and gentamicin B. From Klebsiella pneumoniae.
    922..1080    +  CDS            ble (fragment): BLE_KLEPN - Experimental evidence at protein level: Swiss-Prot protein existence level 1. Binding protein with a strong affinity to the bleomycin family of antibiotics. Binds to CL990; an antimitotic-antibiotic compound. From Klebsiella pneumoniae.
   1075..1196    +  polyA_signal   SV40 poly(A) signal: SV40 polyadenylation signal
   1269..1285    -  protein_bind   lac operator: The lac repressor binds to the lac operator to inhibit transcription in E. coli. This inhibition can be relieved by adding lactose or isopropyl-β-D-thiogalactopyranoside (IPTG). lac repressor encoded by lacI
   1293..1323    -  promoter       lac promoter: promoter for the E. coli lac operon
   1338..1359    -  protein_bind   CAP binding site: CAP binding activates transcription in the presence of cAMP. E. coli catabolite activator protein
   1372..1464    -  CDS            lacI (fragment): lac repressor; lacI; The lac repressor binds to the lac operator to inhibit transcription in E. coli. This inhibition can be relieved by adding lactose or isopropyl-β-D-thiogalactopyranoside (IPTG).
   1647..2235    -  rep_origin     ori: high-copy-number ColE1/pMB1/pBR322/pUC origin of replication
   2406..3266    -  CDS            AmpR: β-lactamase; bla; confers resistance to ampicillin, carbenicillin, and related antibiotics
   3267..3371    -  promoter       AmpR promoter: bla
   3430..3482    -  misc_feature   bom (fragment): basis of mobility region from pBR322
   3637..4016    +  enhancer       CMV enhancer: human cytomegalovirus immediate early enhancer
   4017..4220    +  promoter       CMV promoter: human cytomegalovirus (CMV) immediate early promoter
   4216..4249    +  LTR            5' LTR (truncated) (fragment): truncated 5' long terminal repeat (LTR) from HIV-1
   4265..4283    +  promoter       T7 promoter: promoter for bacteriophage T7 RNA polymerase
   4343..4477    +  CDS            tomm20b (fragment): TM20B_DANRE - Experimental evidence at protein level: Swiss-Prot protein existence level 1. Central component of the receptor complex responsible for the recognition and translocation of cytosolically synthesized mitochondrial preproteins. Together with tom22 functions as the transit peptide receptor at the surface of the mitochondrion outer membrane and facilitates the movement of preproteins into the tom40 translocation pore (By similarity). From Danio rerio (Zebrafish) (Brachydanio rerio).
   4478..5830    +  CDS            GCaMP6f: improved fluorescent protein-based calcium sensor (Chen et al., 2013)
   5902..6126    +  polyA_signal   bGH poly(A) signal: bovine growth hormone polyadenylation signal
   6130..6151    +  promoter       SV40 promoter (fragment): SV40 enhancer and early promoter
   6172..6600    +  rep_origin     f1 ori (sequence partly withheld): f1 bacteriophage origin of replication; arrow indicates direction of (+) strand synthesis
   6614..40      +  promoter       SV40 promoter (across the origin): SV40 enhancer and early promoter
