[The description below was written by a language model from this plasmid's Addgene catalogue record and pLannotate feature annotations shown in this document.]
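Description:
CMV-OMM-GCaMP6f is a mammalian expression plasmid built on the pcDNA3 backbone (about 6.9 kb in total) that encodes a genetically encoded calcium indicator anchored to the mitochondrial outer membrane. It is propagated in E. coli through a high-copy ColE1/pUC-type origin with ampicillin selection from the β-lactamase gene. An f1 origin is also present, as is usual for this backbone. For selection in mammalian cells, an SV40 early promoter drives the neomycin phosphotransferase gene, followed by an SV40 polyadenylation signal, which allows G418 selection of stable transfectants. The annotation also picks up short fragments such as a partial ble sequence, lac regulatory elements, a bom fragment and a small HIV-1 LTR-like match. These appear to be backbone remnants or annotation hits rather than functional parts of the design.

The payload of roughly 1.5 kb is described as synthetic and sits between the human cytomegalovirus immediate-early enhancer/promoter and the bovine growth hormone polyadenylation signal, with a T7 promoter just upstream of the coding region. The open reading frame begins with a short segment that matches the Tom20 family of outer-membrane import receptors (the closest database hit is zebrafish tomm20b; the record does not state the actual source). This segment is joined directly to the N-terminus of GCaMP6f, the fast-kinetics GFP/calmodulin/M13-based calcium sensor. The Tom20-derived portion presumably acts as the membrane anchor that tethers the sensor to the outer mitochondrial membrane, so that fluorescence changes report Ca2+ at the mitochondrial surface. According to the record, the construct is a fluorescent reporter for mitochondrial outer membrane Ca2+, and it was deposited with a study of mitochondrial calcium uptake in neuronal axons.
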