Addgene plasmid #127874: CMV-OMM-GCaMP6f
Purpose: Fluorescent reporter for mitochondrial outer membrane Ca2+
Depositing lab: Timothy Ryan. Publication: Molecular Tuning of the Axonal Mitochondrial Ca(2+) Uniporter Ensures Metabolic Flexibility of Neurotransmission. Ashrafi G, de Juan-Sanz J, Farrell RJ, Ryan TA. Neuron. 2019 Dec 10. pii: S0896-6273(19)30984-5. doi: 10.1016/j.neuron.2019.11.020. PubMed 31862210.
Backbone
  Vector backbone: pcDNA3
  Backbone size w/o insert (bp): 5415
  Total vector size (bp): 6903
  Vector type: Mammalian Expression
  Selectable markers: Neomycin (select with G418)
Growth in bacteria
  Bacterial resistance: Ampicillin, 100 μg/mL
  Growth temperature: 37°C
  Growth strain: DH5alpha
  Copy number: Unknown
Gene/Insert
  Gene/Insert name: Outer membrane localized GCaMP6f
  Species: Synthetic
  Insert size (bp): 1488
  Promoter: CMV
  Cloning method: Unknown
  Sequencing primers: 5′ CGCAAATGGGCGGTAGGCGTG; 3′ TAGAAGGCACAGTCGAG
Terms and licenses: Academic/Nonprofit Terms; Industry Terms: Not Available to Industry
How to cite: CMV-OMM-GCaMP6f was a gift from Timothy Ryan (Addgene plasmid # 127874 ; http://n2t.net/addgene:127874 ; RRID:Addgene_127874)
